>Addgene plasmid #146228 | pAc5.1C-Fluc-nerfin-HSL_E | depositor full sequence | sequence record 288673 | Full Sequence
CTTCAAGGAATTAATTCTATATTCTAAAAACACAAATGATACTTCTAAAAAAAATCATGAATGGCATCAA
CTCTGAATCAAATCTTTGCAGATGCACCTACTTCTCATTTCCACTGTCACATCATTTTTCCAGATCTCGC
TGCCTGTTATGTGGCCCACAAACCAAGACACGTTTTATGGCCATTAAAGCTGGCTGATCGTCGCCAAACA
CCAAATACATATCAATATGTACATTCGAGAAAGAAGCGATCAAAGAAGCGTCTTCGGGCGAGTAGGAGAA
TGCGGAGGAGAAGGAGAACGAGCTGATCTAGTATCTCTCCACAATCCAATGCCAACTGACCAACTGGCCA
TATTCGGAGCAATTTGAAGCCAATTTCCATCGCCTGGCGATCGCTCCATTCTTGGCTATATGTTTTTCAC
CGTTCCCGGGGCCATTTTCAAAGACTCGTCGGTAAGATAAGATTGTGTCACTCGCTGTCTCTCTTCATTT
GTCGAAGAATGCTGAGGAATTTCGCGATGACGTCGGCGAGTATTTTGAAGAATGAGAATAATTTGTATTT
ATACGAAAATCAGTTAGTGGAATTTTCTACAAAAACATGTTATCTATAGATAATTTTGTTGCAAAATATG
TTGACTATGACAAAGATTGTATGTATATACCTTTAATGTATTCTCATTTTCTTATGTATTTATAATGGCA
ATGATGATACTGATGATATTTTAAGATGATGCCAGACCACAGGCTGATTTCTGCGTCTTTTGCCGAACGC
AGTGCATGTGCGGTTGTTGTTTTTTGGAATAGTTTCAATTTTCGGACTGTCCGCTTTGATTTCAGTTTCT
TGGCTTATTCAAAAAGCAAAGTAAAGCCAAAAAAGCGAGATGGCAATACCAAATGCGGCAAAACGGTAGT
GGAAGGAAAGGGGTGCGGGGCAGCGGAAGGAAGGGTGGGGCGGGGCGTGGCGGGGTCTGTGGCTGGGCGC
GACGTCACCGACGTTGGAGCCACTCCTTTGACCATGTGTGCGTGTGTGTATTATTCGTGTCTCGCCACTC
GCCGGTTGTTTTTTTCTTTTTATCTCGCTCTCTCTAGCGCCATCTCGTACGCATGCTCAACGCACCGCAT
GTTGCCGTGTCCTTTATGCGTCATTTTGGCTCGAAATAGGCAATTATTTAAACAAAGATTAGTCAACGAA
AACGCTAAAATAAATAAGTCTACAATATGGTTACTTATTGCCATGTGTGTGCAGCCAACGATAGCAACAA
AAGCAACAACACAGTGGCTTTCCCTCTTTCACTTTTTGTTTGCAAGCGCGTGCGAGCAAGACGGCACGAC
CGGCAAACGCAATTACGCTGACAAAGAGCAGACGAAGTTTTGGCCGAAAAACATCAAGGCGCCTGATACG
AATGCATTTGCAATAACAATTGCGATATTTAATATTGTTTATGAAGCTGTTTGACTTCAAAACACACAAA
AAAAAAAATAAAACAAATTATTTGAAAGAGAATTAGGAATCGGACAGCTTATCGTTACGGGCTAACAGCA
CACCGAGACGAAATAGCTTACCTGACGTCACAGCCTCTGGAAGAACTGCCGCCAAGCAGAGAGAGAGAGA
AAAAGAGGGAGAGCAGCTTAGACCGCATGTGCTTGTGTGTGAGGCGTCTCTCTCTTCGTCTCCTGTTTGC
GCAAACGCATAGACTGCACTGAGAAAATCGATTACCTATTTTTTATGAATGAATATTTGCACTATTACTA
TTCAAAACTATTAAGATAGCAATCACATTCAATAGCCAAATACTATACCACCTGAGCGATGCAACGAAAT
GATCAATTTGAGCAAAAATGCTGCATATTTAGGACGGCATCATTATAGAAATGCTTCTTGCTGTGTACTT
TTCTCTCGTCTGGCAGCTGTTTCGCCGTTATTGTTAAAACCGGCTTAAGTTAGGTGTGTTTTCTACGACT
AGTGATGCCCCTACTAGAAGATGTGTGTTGCACAAATGTCCCTGAATAACCAATTTGAAGTGCAGATAGC
AGTAAACGTAAGCTAATATGAATATTATTTAACTGTAATGTTTTAATATCGCTGGACATTACTAATAAAC
CCACTATAAACACATGTACATATGTATGTTTTGGCATACAATGAGTAGTTGGGGAAAAAATGTGTAAAAG
CACCGTGACCATCACAGCATAAAGATAACCAGCTGAAGTATCGAATATGAGTAACCCCCAAATTGAATCA
CATGCCGCAACTGATAGGACCCATGGAAGTACACTCTTCATGGCGATATACAAGACACACACAAGCACGA
ACACCCAGTTGCGGAGGAAATTCTCCGTAAATGAAAACCCAATCGGCGAACAATTCATACCCATATATGG
TAAAAGTTTTGAACGCGACTTGAGAGCGGAGAGCATTGCGGCTGATAAGGTTTTAGCGCTAAGCGGGCTT
TATAAAACGGGCTGCGGGACCAGTTTTCATATCACTACCGTTTGAGTTCTTGTGCTGTGTGGATACTCCT
CCCGACACAAAGCCGCTCCATCAGCCAGCAGTCGTCTAATCCAGAGACCCCGGATCGGGGTACCAACATG
GCCGAAGACGCCAAAAACATAAAGAAAGGCCCGGCACCATTCTATCCACTAGAGGATGGAACCGCTGGAG
AGCAACTGCATAAGGCTATGAAGAGATACGCCCTGGTTCCTGGAACAATTGCTTTTACAGATGCACATAT
CGAGGTGAACATCACGTACGCGGAATACTTCGAAATGTCCGTTCGGTTGGCAGAAGCTATGAAACGATAT
GGGCTGAATACAAATCACAGAATCGTCGTATGCAGTGAAAACTCTCTTCAATTCTTTATGCCGGTGTTGG
GCGCGTTATTTATCGGAGTTGCAGTTGCGCCCGCGAACGACATTTATAATGAACGTGAATTGCTCAACAG
TATGAACATTTCGCAGCCTACCGTAGTGTTTGTTTCCAAAAAGGGGTTGCAAAAAATTTTGAACGTGCAA
AAAAAATTACCAATAATCCAGAAAATTATTATCATGGATTCTAAAACGGATTACCAGGGATTTCAGTCGA
TGTACACGTTCGTCACATCTCATCTACCTCCCGGTTTTAATGAATACGATTTTGTACCAGAGTCCTTTGA
TCGTGACAAAACAATTGCACTGATAATGAACTCCTCTGGATCTACTGGGTTACCTAAGGGTGTGGCCCTT
CCGCATAGAACTGCCTGCGTCAGATTCTCGCATGCCAGAGATCCTATTTTTGGCAATCAAATCATTCCGG
ATACTGCGATTTTAAGTGTTGTTCCATTCCATCACGGTTTTGGAATGTTTACTACACTCGGATATTTGAT
ATGTGGATTTCGAGTCGTCTTAATGTATAGATTTGAAGAAGAGCTGTTTTTACGATCCCTTCAGGATTAC
AAAATTCAAAGTGCGTTGCTAGTACCAACCCTATTTTCATTCTTCGCCAAAAGCACTCTGATTGACAAAT
ACGATTTATCTAATTTACACGAAATTGCTTCTGGGGGCGCACCTCTTTCGAAAGAAGTCGGGGAAGCGGT
TGCAAAACGCTTCCATCTTCCAGGGATACGACAAGGATATGGGCTCACTGAGACTACATCAGCTATTCTG
ATTACACCCGAGGGGGATGATAAACCGGGCGCGGTCGGTAAAGTTGTTCCATTTTTTGAAGCGAAGGTTG
TGGATCTGGATACCGGGAAAACGCTGGGCGTTAATCAGAGAGGCGAATTATGTGTCAGAGGACCTATGAT
TATGTCCGGTTATGTAAACAATCCGGAAGCGACCAACGCCTTGATTGACAAGGATGGATGGCTACATTCT
GGAGACATAGCTTACTGGGACGAAGACGAACACTTCTTCATAGTTGACCGCTTGAAGTCTTTAATTAAAT
ACAAAGGGTATCAGGTGGCCCCCGCTGAATTGGAATCGATATTGTTACAACACCCCAACATCTTCGACGC
GGGCGTGGCAGGTCTTCCCGACGATGACGCCGGTGAACTTCCCGCCGCCGTTGTTGTTTTGGAGCACGGA
AAGACGATGACGGAAAAAGAGATCGTGGATTACGTCGCCAGTCAAGTAACAACCGCGAAAAAGTTGCGCG
GAGGAGTTGTGTTTGTGGACGAAGTACCGAAAGGTCTTACCGGAAAACTCGACGCAAGAAAAATCAGAGA
GATCCTCATAAAGGCCAAGAAGGGCGGAAAGTCCAAATTGTAAGAATTATCAAACAAGTTTGTACAAAAA
AGCAGGCTTCTCTAGATTTAGCTAGTTTAGGAACTTTTGGGAGTGCAATGAACTTACAACGAAAGCCAAA
GCAACCAACCAAAGATATATAACTAATACTAGTCAGTCATATATCCATCTACTCCTTTGCTCCGACATCA
TCTCATGACATCATTCATCACCCATATCATCCTTCATTCTTCCTACTACTAATCATCCCATAGCTTTTCA
CACTTTCATACTAATTTCCTCATGACTCACTCTCATTCTGTATCATCTTTGCATTTTTTGCAAATCATTT
TCCAGTTAATATTCTACCCAAAATTCGACCCTTTAACAACTTTTTCAATCTGGAAATTTCTCGTCATTCT
AGTCACAAGTTCTTGCATTCCTTCTAGTCACTTAGGGTAAATCATCTCTATAAGTCAGCTTCAGTTCGAT
CTTACTAAGTTTGTACAAACATATATCGTTCTTCAATTTCGGATACAGCTTTAGTCATATTCAGGTTATA
TACCGAAACCAAAATTCAGGCAAAATTGTGCAGTAATAGTGTTTAAGTTCGAATCAAACCAAAAAGCAAA
CCAAATCCTAGTTTAAAGCAAATTCAAGCCCAGTGTTTGTGAACCAAAGTCGAGTGTGAGCTCTAGTCAT
TTTAGCCACCTAATCAAGCGGAATCAGCTTGTTCTCAGTTTAGTTTAGTTAGTTAAGTTAGGCATAGAAA
CGGACATTGGACCAGCGTCTCACTACCAGTCAAAGTATTGAACAGTACAACCTAGCTATAAGGGCCACAG
GCTTCAGAACCGGCGGTTGTGTACTTAAAGCGACCCAGCTTTCTTGTACAAAGTGGTTCGATAATTCGCT
AGCACTAGAGTGTACATCCTGTGTACCCTTATTAAGCAATCGGTCCTTTTCAGGACCACCATTCAGTTTT
TAAAAGGAGGAAGATTTTCAAAAAGTATTTAATTTTATTGGTCGGGACTCCCAAAAAATATGTTAAACTA
AAAATAAATGTCTGTCGTTCGTACTCTTTCAAATAGAATGTGTATTTCTAACATGGATTTGTACAGACTG
TACAAATGGTTTCAGACACCGCATGTACAGCATCCTCGAAACAACAACAATTGCATTCATTTTATGTTTC
AGGTTCAGGGGGAGGTGTGGGAGGTTTTTTAAAGCAAGTAAAACCTCTACAAATGTGGTATGGCTGATTA
TGATCAGTCGACCGATGCCCTTGAGAGCCTTCAACCCAGTCAGCTCCTTCCGGTGGGCGCGGGGCATGAC
TATCGTCGCCGCACTTATGACTGTCTTCTTTATCATGCAACTCGTAGGACAGGTGCCGGCAGCGCTCTGG
GTCATTTTCGGCGAGGACCGCTTTCGCTGGAGCGCGACGATGATCGGCCTGTCGCTTGCGGTATTCGGAA
TCTTGCACGCCCTCGCTCAAGCCTTCGTCACTGGTCCCGCCACCAAACGTTTCGGCGAGAAGCAGGCCAT
TATCGCCGGCATGGCGGCCGACGCGCTGGGCTACGTCTTGCTGGCGTTCGCGACGCGAGGCTGGATGGCC
TTCCCCATTATGATTCTTCTCGCTTCCGGCGGCATCGGGATGCCCGCGTTGCAGGCCATGCTGTCCAGGC
AGGTAGATGACGACCATCAGGGACAGCTTCAAGGATCGCTCGCGGCTCTTACCAGCCAGCAAAAGGCCAG
GAACCGTAAAAAGGCCGCGTTGCTGGCGTTTTTCCATAGGCTCCGCCCCCCTGACGAGCATCACAAAAAT
CGACGCTCAAGTCAGAGGTGGCGAAACCCGACAGGACTATAAAGATACCAGGCGTTTCCCCCTGGAAGCT
CCCTCGTGCGCTCTCCTGTTCCGACCCTGCCGCTTACCGGATACCTGTCCGCCTTTCTCCCTTCGGGAAG
CGTGGCGCTTTCTCAATGCTCACGCTGTAGGTATCTCAGTTCGGTGTAGGTCGTTCGCTCCAAGCTGGGC
TGTGTGCACGAACCCCCCGTTCAGCCCGACCGCTGCGCCTTATCCGGTAACTATCGTCTTGAGTCCAACC
CGGTAAGACACGACTTATCGCCACTGGCAGCAGCCACTGGTAACAGGATTAGCAGAGCGAGGTATGTAGG
CGGTGCTACAGAGTTCTTGAAGTGGTGGCCTAACTACGGCTACACTAGAAGGACAGTATTTGGTATCTGC
GCTCTGCTGAAGCCAGTTACCTTCGGAAAAAGAGTTGGTAGCTCTTGATCCGGCAAACAAACCACCGCTG
GTAGCGGTGGTTTTTTTGTTTGCAAGCAGCAGATTACGCGCAGAAAAAAAGGATCTCAAGAAGATCCTTT
GATCTTTTCTACGGGGTCTGACGCTCAGTGGAACGAAAACTCACGTTAAGGGATTTTGGTCATGAGATTA
TCAAAAAGGATCTTCACCTAGATCCTTTTAAATTAAAAATGAAGTTTTAAATCAATCTAAAGTATATATG
AGTAAACTTGGTCTGACAGTTACCAATGCTTAATCAGTGAGGCACCTATCTCAGCGATCTGTCTATTTCG
TTCATCCATAGTTGCCTGACTCCCCGTCGTGTAGATAACTACGATACGGGAGGGCTTACCATCTGGCCCC
AGTGCTGCAATGATACCGCGAGACCCACGCTCACCGGCTCCAGATTTATCAGCAATAAACCAGCCAGCCG
GAAGGGCCGAGCGCAGAAGTGGTCCTGCAACTTTATCCGCCTCCATCCAGTCTATTAATTGTTGCCGGGA
AGCTAGAGTAAGTAGTTCGCCAGTTAATAGTTTGCGCAACGTTGTTGCCATTGCTGCAGGCATCGTGGTG
TCACGCTCGTCGTTTGGTATGGCTTCATTCAGCTCCGGTTCCCAACGATCAAGGCGAGTTACATGATCCC
CCATGTTGTGCAAAAAAGCGGTTAGCTCCTTCGGTCCTCCGATCGTTGTCAGAAGTAAGTTGGCCGCAGT
GTTATCACTCATGGTTATGGCAGCACTGCATAATTCTCTTACTGTCATGCCATCCGTAAGATGCTTTTCT
GTGACTGGTGAGTACTCAACCAAGTCATTCTGAGAATAGTGTATGCGGCGACCGAGTTGCTCTTGCCCGG
CGTCAACACGGGATAATACCGCGCCACATAGCAGAACTTTAAAAGTGCTCATCATTGGAAAACGTTCTTC
GGGGCGAAAACTCTCAAGGATCTTACCGCTGTTGAGATCCAGTTCGATGTAACCCACTCGTGCACCCAAC
TGATCTTCAGCATCTTTTACTTTCACCAGCGTTTCTGGGTGAGCAAAAACAGGAAGGCAAAATGCCGCAA
AAAAGGGAATAAGGGCGACACGGAAATGTTGAATACTCATACTCTTCCTTTTTCAATATTATTGAAGCAT
TTATCAGGGTTATTGTCTCATGAGCGGATACATATTTGAATGTATTTAGAAAAATAAACAAATAGGGGTT
CCGCGCACATTTCCCCGAAAAGTGCCACCTGACGTCTAAGAAACCATTATTATCATGACATTAACCTATA
AAAATAGGCGTATCACGAGCCCTTTCGT
Features (pLannotate 1.2.2; 10 found; start..end, strand, type, name):
     56..2568    +  promoter       Ac5 promoter: Drosophila melanogaster actin 5C promoter
   2594..4243    +  CDS            luciferase: firefly luciferase; luc
   4254..4278    +  protein_bind   attB1: mutant version of attB; recombination site for the Gateway® BP reaction BP Clonase™
   5073..5097    -  protein_bind   attB2: mutant version of attB; recombination site for the Gateway® BP reaction BP Clonase™
   5146..5192    +  ncRNA          Histone3: Accession: RF00032 - Histone 3' UTR stem-loop
   5382..5466    -  CDS            large T antigen (fragment): large T antigen from SV40 (simian virus 40)
   5467..5937    +  CDS            TcR (fragment): tetracycline efflux protein; tet; confers resistance to tetracycline
   5981..6569    -  rep_origin     ori: high-copy-number ColE1/pMB1/pBR322/pUC origin of replication
   6740..7600    -  CDS            AmpR: β-lactamase; bla; confers resistance to ampicillin, carbenicillin, and related antibiotics
   7601..7705    -  promoter       AmpR promoter: bla
