>Addgene plasmid #146228 | pAc5.1C-Fluc-nerfin-HSL_E | addgene full sequence | sequence record 355100 | Addgene NGS Result
CATGAATGGCATCAACTCTGAATCAAATCTTTGCAGATGCACCTACTTCTCATTTCCACTGTCACATCAT
TTTTCCAGATCTCGCTGCCTGTTATGTGGCCCACAAACCAAGACACGTTTTATGGCCATTAAAGCTGGCT
GATCGTCGCCAAACACCAAATACATAATGAATATGTACACATTCGAGAAAGAAGCGATCAAAGAAGCGTC
TTCGGGCGGAGTAGGAGAATGCGGAGGAGAAGGAGAACGAGCTGATCTAGTATCTCTCCACAATCCAATG
CCAACTGACCAACTGGCCATATTCGGAGCAATTTGAAGCCAATTTCCATCGCCTGGCGATCGCTCCATTC
TTGGCTATATGTTTTTCACCGTTACCCGGGGCCATTTTCAAAGACTCGTCGGCAAGATAAGATTGTGTCA
CTCGCTGTCTCTCTTCATTTGTCGAAGAATGCTGAGGAATTTCGCGATGACGTCGGCGAGTATTTTGAAG
AATGAGAATAATTTGTATTTATACGAAAATCAGTTAGTGGAATTTTCTACAAAAACATGTTATCTATAGA
TAATTTTGTTGCAAAATATGTTGACTATGACAAAGATTGTATGTATATACCTTTAATGTATTCTCATTTT
CTTATGTATTTATAATGGCAATGATGATACTGATGATATTTTAAGATGATGCCAGACCAAAAGGCTTGAA
TTTCTGCGTCTTTTGCCGAACGCAGTGCATGTGCAATTGTTGTTTTTTGGAATATTCAATTTTCGGACTG
TCCGCTTTGATTTCAGTTTCTTGGCTTATTCAAAAAGCAAAGTAAAGCCAAAAAAGCGAGATGGCAATAC
CAAATGCGGCAAAACGGTAGTGGAAGGAAAGGGGTGCGGGGCAGCGGAAGGAAGGGTGGGGCGGGGCGTG
GCGGGGTCTGTGGCTGGGCGCGACGTCACCGACGTTGGAGCCACTCCTTTGACCATGTGTGCGTGTGTGT
ATTATTCGTGTCTCGCCACTCGCCGGTTGTTTTTTTCTTTTTATGCTGCGCTCTCTCTAGCGCCATCTCG
CTTACGCATGCTCAACGCACCGCATGTTGCCGTTTCCTTTTATGCGTCATTTTGGCTCGAAATAGGCAAT
TATTTAAACAAAGATTAGTCAACGAAAACGCTAAAATAAATAAGTCTACAATATGGTTACTTATTGCCAT
GTGTGTGCAGCCAACGATAGCAACAAAAGCAACAACACAGGTGGCTTTCCCTCTTTCACTTTTTGTTTGC
AAGCCGCGTGCGAGCAAGACGGCACGACCGGCAAACGCAATTACGCTGACAAAGAGCAGACGAAGTTTTG
GCGAAAAACATCAAGGCGCCTGATACGAATGCATTTGCAATAACAATTGCGATATTTAATATTGTTTATG
AAGCTGTTTGACTTCAAAACACACAAAAAAAAAAATAAAACAAATTATTTGAAAGAGAATTAGGAATCGG
ACGCTTATCGTTAGGGTAACAACAAGAAATGCTTACTGAGTCACAGCCTCTGGAAAACTGCCGCAAGCCA
GAGAGAGAGAGAAAAAGAGGGAGAGCAGCTTAGACCGCATGTGCTTGTGTGTGAGGCGTCTCTCTCTTCG
TCTCTGTTGCGCAAACGCATAGACTGCACTGAAAAAATCGATTACCTATTTTTTATGAATGAATATTTGC
ACTATTACTATTCAAAACTATTAAGATAGCAATCACATTCAATAGCCAAATACTATACCACCTGAGCGAT
GCAACGAAATGATCAATTTGAGCAAAAATGCTGCATATTTAGGACGGCATCATTATAGAAATGCTTCTTG
CTGTGTACTTTTCTCTCGTCTGGCAGCTGTTTCGCCGTTATTGTTAAAACCGGCTTAAGTTAGGTGTGTT
TTCTACGACTAGTGAATGCCCTACTAGAAGATGTGTGTTGCACAAAATGTCCCTGGAATAACCAATTTGA
AGTGCAGATAGCAGTAAACGTAAGCTAATATGAATATTATTTAACTGTAATGTTTTAATATCGCTGGACA
TTACTAATAAACCCACTATAAACACATGTACATATGTATGTTTTGGCATACAATGAGTAGTTGGGGAAAA
AATGTGTAAAAGCACCGTGACCATCACAGCATAAAGATAACCAGCTGAAGTATCGAATATGAGTAACCCC
CAAATTGAATCACATGCCGCAACTGATAGGACCCATGGAAGTACACTCTTCATGGCGATATACAAGACAC
ACACAAGCACGAACACCCAGTTGCGGAGGAAATTCTCCGTAAATGAAAACCCAATCGGCGAACAATTCAT
ACCCATATATGGTAAAAGTTTTGAACGCGACTTGAGAGCGGAGAGCATTGCGGCTGATAAGGTTTTAGCG
CTAAGCGGGCTTTATAAAACGGGCTGCGGGACCAGTTTTCATATCACTACCGTTTGAGTTCTTGTGCTGT
GTGGATACTCCTCCCGACACAAAGCCGCTCCATCAGCCAGCAGTCGTCTAATCCAGAGACCCCGGATCGG
GGTACCAACATGGCCGAAGACGCCAAAAACATAAAGAAAGGCCCGGCACCATTCTATCCACTAGAGGATG
GAACCGCTGGAGAGCAACTGCATAAGGCTATGAAGAGATACGCCCTGGTTCCTGGAACAATTGCTTTTAC
AGATGCACATATCGAGGTGAACATCACGTACGCGGAATACTTCGAAATGTCCGTTCGGTTGGCAGAAGCT
ATGAAACGATATGGGCTGAATACAAATCACAGAATCGTCGTATGCAGTGAAAACTCTCTTCAATTCTTTA
TGCCGGTGTTGGGCGCGTTATTTATCGGAGTTGCAGTTGCGCCCGCGAACGACATTTATAATGAACGTGA
ATTGCTCAACAGTATGAACATTTCGCAGCCTACCGTAGTGTTTGTTTCCAAAAAGGGGTTGCAAAAAATT
TTGAACGTGCAAAAAAAATTACCAATAATCCAGAAAATTATTATCATGGATTCTAAAACGGATTACCAGG
GATTTCAGTCGATGTACACGTTCGTCACATCTCATCTACCTCCCGGTTTTAATGAATACGATTTTGTACC
AGAGTCCTTTGATCGTGACAAAACAATTGCACTGATAATGAACTCCTCTGGATCTACTGGGTTACCTAAG
GGTGTGGCCCTTCCGCATAGAACTGCCTGCGTCAGATTCTCGCATGCCAGAGATCCTATTTTTGGCAATC
AAATCATTCCGGATACTGCGATTTTAAGTGTTGTTCCATTCCATCACGGTTTTGGAATGTTTACTACACT
CGGATATTTGATATGTGGATTTCGAGTCGTCTTAATGTATAGATTTGAAGAAGAGCTGTTTTTACGATCC
CTTCAGGATTACAAAATTCAAAGTGCGTTGCTAGTACCAACCCTATTTTCATTCTTCGCCAAAAGCACTC
TGATTGACAAATACGATTTATCTAATTTACACGAAATTGCTTCTGGGGGCGCACCTCTTTCGAAAGAAGT
CGGGGAAGCGGTTGCAAAACGCTTCCATCTTCCAGGGATACGACAAGGATATGGGCTCACTGAGACTACA
TCAGCTATTCTGATTACACCCGAGGGGGATGATAAACCGGGCGCGGTCGGTAAAGTTGTTCCATTTTTTG
AAGCGAAGGTTGTGGATCTGGATACCGGGAAAACGCTGGGCGTTAATCAGAGAGGCGAATTATGTGTCAG
AGGACCTATGATTATGTCCGGTTATGTAAACAATCCGGAAGCGACCAACGCCTTGATTGACAAGGATGGA
TGGCTACATTCTGGAGACATAGCTTACTGGGACGAAGACGAACACTTCTTCATAGTTGACCGCTTGAAGT
CTTTAATTAAATACAAAGGGTATCAGGTGGCCCCCGCTGAATTGGAATCGATATTGTTACAACACCCCAA
CATCTTCGACGCGGGCGTGGCAGGTCTTCCCGACGATGACGCCGGTGAACTTCCCGCCGCCGTTGTTGTT
TTGGAGCACGGAAAGACGATGACGGAAAAAGAGATCGTGGATTACGTCGCCAGTCAAGTAACAACCGCGA
AAAAGTTGCGCGGAGGAGTTGTGTTTGTGGACGAAGTACCGAAAGGTCTTACCGGAAAACTCGACGCAAG
AAAAATCAGAGAGATCCTCATAAAGGCCAAGAAGGGCGGAAAGTCCAAATTGTAAGAATTATCAAACAAG
TTTGTACAAAAAAGCAGGCTTCTCTAGATTTAGCTAGTTTAGGAACTTTTGGGAGTGCAATGAACTTACA
ACGAAAGCCAAAGCAACCAACCAAAGATATATAACTAATACTAGTCAGTCATATATCCTTCTACTCCTTT
GCTCCGACATCATCTCATGACATCATTCATCACCCATATCATCCTTCATTCTTCCTACTACTAATCATCC
CATAGCTTTTCACACTTTCATACTAATTTCCTCATGACTCACTCTCATTCTGTATCATCTTTGCATTTTT
TGCAAATCATTTTCCAGTTAATATTCTACCCAAAATTCGACCCTTTAACAACTTTTTCAATCTGGAAATT
TCTCGTCATTCTAGTCACAAGTTCTTGCATTCCTTCTAGTCACTTAGGGTAAATCATCTCTATAAGTCAG
CTTCAGTTCGATCTTACTAAGTTTGTACAAACATATATCGTTCTTCAATTTCGGATACAGCTTTAGTCAT
ATTCAGGTTATATACCGAAACCAAAATTCAGGCAAAATTGTGCAGTAATAGTGTTTAAGTTCGAATCAAA
CCAAAAAGCAAACCAAATCCTAGTTTAAAGCAAATTCAAGCCCAGTGTTTGTGAACCAAAGTCGAGTGTG
AGCTCTAGTCATTTTAGCCACCTAATCAAGCGGAATCAGCTTGTTCTCAGTTTAGTTTAGTTAGTTTAGT
TAGGCATAGAAACGGACATTGGACCAGCGTCTCACTACCAGTCAAAGTATTGAACAGTACAACCTAGCTA
TAAGGGCCACAGGCTTCAGAACCGGCGGTTGTGTACTTAAAGCGACCCAGCTTTCTTGTACAAAGTGGTT
CGATAATTCGCTAGCACTAGAGTGTACATCCTGTGTACCCTTATTAAGCAATCGGTCCTTTTCAGGACCA
CCATTCAGTTTTTAAAAGGAGGAAGATTTTCAAAAAGTATTTAATTTTATTGGTCGGGACTCCCAAAAAA
TATGTTAAACTAAAAATAAATGTCTGTCGTTCGTACTCTTTCAAATAGAATGTGTATTTCTAACATGGAT
TTGTACAGACTGTACAAATGGTTTCAGACACCGCATGTACAGCATCCTCGAAACAACAACAATTGCATTC
ATTTTATGTTTCAGGTTCAGGGGGAGGTGTGGGAGGTTTTTTAAAGCAAGTAAAACCTCTACAAATGTGG
TATGGCTGATTATGATCAGTCGACCGATGCCCTTGAGAGCCTTCAACCCAGTCAGCTCCTTCCGGTGGGC
GCGGGGCATGACTATCGTCGCCGCACTTATGACTGTCTTCTTTATCATGCAACTCGTAGGACAGGTGCCG
GCAGCGCTCTGGGTCATTTTCGGCGAGGACCGCTTTCGCTGGAGCGCGACGATGATCGGCCTGTCGCTTG
CGGTATTCGGAATCTTGCACGCCCTCGCTCAAGCCTTCGTCACTGGTCCCGCCACCAAACGTTTCGGCGA
GAAGCAGGCCATTATCGCCGGCATGGCGGCCGACGCGCTGGGCTACGTCTTGCTGGCGTTCGCGACGCGA
GGCTGGATGGCCTTCCCCATTATGATTCTTCTCGCTTCCGGCGGCATCGGGATGCCCGCGTTGCAGGCCA
TGCTGTCCAGGCAGGTAGATGACGACCATCAGGGACAGCTTCAAGGCCAGCAAAAGGCCAGGAACCGTAA
AAAGGCCGCGTTGCTGGCGTTTTTCCATAGGCTCCGCCCCCCTGACGAGCATCACAAAAATCGACGCTCA
AGTCAGAGGTGGCGAAACCCGACAGGACTATAAAGATACCAGGCGTTTCCCCCTGGAAGCTCCCTCGTGC
GCTCTCCTGTTCCGACCCTGCCGCTTACCGGATACCTGTCCGCCTTTCTCCCTTCGGGAAGCGTGGCGCT
TTCTCATAGCTCACGCTGTAGGTATCTCAGTTCGGTGTAGGTCGTTCGCTCCAAGCTGGGCTGTGTGCAC
GAACCCCCCGTTCAGCCCGACCGCTGCGCCTTATCCGGTAACTATCGTCTTGAGTCCAACCCGGTAAGAC
ACGACTTATCGCCACTGGCAGCAGCCACTGGTAACAGGATTAGCAGAGCGAGGTATGTAGGCGGTGCTAC
AGAGTTCTTGAAGTGGTGGCCTAACTACGGCTACACTAGAAGGACAGTATTTGGTATCTGCGCTCTGCTG
AAGCCAGTTACCTTCGGAAAAAGAGTTGGTAGCTCTTGATCCGGCAAACAAACCACCGCTGGTAGCGGTG
GTTTTTTTGTTTGCAAGCAGCAGATTACGCGCAGAAAAAAAGGATCTCAAGAAGATCCTTTGATCTTTTC
TACGGGGTCTGACGCTCAGTGGAACGAAAACTCACGTTAAGGGATTTTGGTCATGAGATTATCAAAAAGG
ATCTTCACCTAGATCCTTTTAAATTAAAAATGAAGTTTTAAATCAATCTAAAGTATATATGAGTAAACTT
GGTCTGACAGTTACCAATGCTTAATCAGTGAGGCACCTATCTCAGCGATCTGTCTATTTCGTTCATCCAT
AGTTGCCTGACTCCCCGTCGTGTAGATAACTACGATACGGGAGGGCTTACCATCTGGCCCCAGTGCTGCA
ATGATACCGCGAGACCCACGCTCACCGGCTCCAGATTTATCAGCAATAAACCAGCCAGCCGGAAGGGCCG
AGCGCAGAAGTGGTCCTGCAACTTTATCCGCCTCCATCCAGTCTATTAATTGTTGCCGGGAAGCTAGAGT
AAGTAGTTCGCCAGTTAATAGTTTGCGCAACGTTGTTGCCATTGCTGCAGGCATCGTGGTGTCACGCTCG
TCGTTTGGTATGGCTTCATTCAGCTCCGGTTCCCAACGATCAAGGCGAGTTACATGATCCCCCATGTTGT
GCAAAAAAGCGGTTAGCTCCTTCGGTCCTCCGATCGTTGTCAGAAGTAAGTTGGCCGCAGTGTTATCACT
CATGGTTATGGCAGCACTGCATAATTCTCTTACTGTCATGCCATCCGTAAGATGCTTTTCTGTGACTGGT
GAGTACTCAACCAAGTCATTCTGAGAATAGTGTATGCGGCGACCGAGTTGCTCTTGCCCGGCGTCAACAC
GGGATAATACCGCGCCACATAGCAGAACTTTAAAAGTGCTCATCATTGGAAAACGTTCTTCGGGGCGAAA
ACTCTCAAGGATCTTACCGCTGTTGAGATCCAGTTCGATGTAACCCACTCGTGCACCCAACTGATCTTCA
GCATCTTTTACTTTCACCAGCGTTTCTGGGTGAGCAAAAACAGGAAGGCAAAATGCCGCAAAAAAGGGAA
TAAGGGCGACACGGAAATGTTGAATACTCATACTCTTCCTTTTTCAATATTATTGAAGCATTTATCAGGG
TTATTGTCTCATGAGCGGATACATATTTGAATGTATTTAGAAAAATAAACAAATAGGGGTTCCGCGCACA
TTTCCCCGAAAAGTGCCACCTGACGTCTAAGAAACCATTATTATCATGACATTAACCTATAAAAATAGGC
GTATCACGAGGCCCTTTCGTCTTCAAGAATTAATTCTATATTCTAAAAACACAAATGATACTTCTAAAAA
AAAAT
Features (pLannotate 1.2.2; 10 found; start..end, strand, type, name):
      1..2510    +  promoter       Ac5 promoter: Drosophila melanogaster actin 5C promoter
   2536..4185    +  CDS            luciferase: firefly luciferase; luc
   4196..4220    +  protein_bind   attB1: mutant version of attB; recombination site for the Gateway® BP reaction BP Clonase™
   5015..5039    -  protein_bind   attB2: mutant version of attB; recombination site for the Gateway® BP reaction BP Clonase™
   5088..5134    +  ncRNA          Histone3: Accession: RF00032 - Histone 3' UTR stem-loop
   5324..5408    -  CDS            large T antigen (fragment): large T antigen from SV40 (simian virus 40)
   5409..5856    +  CDS            TcR (fragment): tetracycline efflux protein; tet; confers resistance to tetracycline
   5902..6490    -  rep_origin     ori: high-copy-number ColE1/pMB1/pBR322/pUC origin of replication
   6661..7521    -  CDS            AmpR: β-lactamase; bla; confers resistance to ampicillin, carbenicillin, and related antibiotics
   7522..7626    -  promoter       AmpR promoter: bla
