[The description below was written by a language model from this plasmid's Addgene catalogue record and pLannotate feature annotations shown in this document.]
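Description:
pAc5.1C-Fluc-nerfin-HSL_E is an insect-cell expression plasmid that carries a firefly luciferase reporter fused to the 3′UTR of Drosophila melanogaster nerfin-1. The catalogue lists the backbone as unknown, although the name and the annotated features point to a pAc5.1-type vector. In bacteria it is maintained through a ColE1/pUC-type origin and selected with ampicillin via the β-lactamase gene and its own promoter. The origin is annotated as a high-copy type, but the catalogue lists the plasmid as low copy. Short annotated fragments of a tetracycline resistance gene and of SV40 large T antigen appear to be non-functional vector remnants. No selection marker for insect cells is annotated.

The expression unit is driven by the constitutive Drosophila actin 5C promoter, followed by the firefly luciferase coding sequence. Downstream, a roughly 800 nt region flanked by attB1 and attB2 Gateway recombination sites corresponds in position to the nerfin-1 3′UTR insert, though the feature tables do not annotate it directly. The record notes two A>T nucleotide substitutions in this UTR. Just after attB2 lies a histone 3′UTR stem-loop, matching "HSL" in the name. Such an element normally directs 3′-end processing of histone mRNAs without polyadenylation, so the reporter transcript would be expected to end in a stem-loop rather than a poly(A) tail, although the record does not say this explicitly.

The associated study concerns miRNA-mediated translational repression and mRNA decay, which suggests use as a 3′UTR reporter for silencing in fly cells. The depositor and sequenced records differ slightly in length (7,798 versus 7,775 nt) but share the same feature layout.
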