Addgene plasmid #146228: pAc5.1C-Fluc-nerfin-HSL_E
Purpose: Insect Expression of Nerfin-3UTR
Depositing lab: Elisa Izaurralde. Depositing organization: Max Planck Institute for Developmental Biology. Publication: GW182 interaction with Argonaute is essential for miRNA-mediated translational repression and mRNA decay. Eulalio A, Huntzinger E, Izaurralde E. Nat Struct Mol Biol. 2008 Apr . 15(4):346-53. 10.1038/nsmb.1405 PubMed 18345015.
Backbone
  Vector backbone: Unknown
  Vector type: Insect Expression
Growth in bacteria
  Bacterial resistance: Ampicillin, 100 μg/mL
  Growth temperature: 37°C
  Growth strain: DH5alpha
  Copy number: Low Copy
Gene/Insert
  Gene/Insert name: Nerfin-3UTR
  Species: D. melanogaster (fly)
  Mutation: Nucleotide mutations A>T 4387 and A>T 4955 in 3'UTR
  Entrez Gene: nerfin-1 (a.k.a. Dmel_CG13906, CG13906, Dmel\CG13906, Nerfin, Nerfin-1, nerfin)
  Cloning method: Unknown
Terms and licenses: Academic/Nonprofit Terms; Industry Terms: Not Available to Industry
Depositor comments: 3'UTR extracted from NCBI: NM_080044.3 Plasmids from this collection were made available to the research community and donated after the lab closed. Please note that the sequence provided by the depositing laboratory may be theoretical/predicted or based on Sanger sequencing results. There may be discrepancies between sequencing results obtained by Addgene and the depositor sequence. If an Addgene verified sequence is not available, please contact before placing your order to request that our lab fully sequence the plasmid.
How to cite: pAc5.1C-Fluc-nerfin-HSL_E was a gift from Elisa Izaurralde (Addgene plasmid # 146228 ; http://n2t.net/addgene:146228 ; RRID:Addgene_146228)
